Addgene plasmid #192319: pSLIK 3xFLAG-BCAS2 zeo
Purpose: Lentiviral expression vector for an inducible 3xFLAG-BCAS2
Depositing lab: Kevin Janes. Depositing organization: University of Virginia. Publication: Nucleocytoplasmic transport of active HER2 causes fractional escape from the DCIS-like state. Wang L, Paudel BB, McKnight RA, Janes KA. Nat Commun. 2023 Apr 13;14(1):2110. doi: 10.1038/s41467-023-37914-x. PubMed 37055441.
Backbone
  Vector backbone: pSLIK zeo
  Backbone manufacturer: Addgene #25736
  Vector type: Lentiviral
Growth in bacteria
  Bacterial resistance: Ampicillin, 100 μg/mL
  Growth temperature: 30°C
  Growth strain: NEB Stable
  Copy number: High Copy
Gene/Insert
  Gene/Insert name: BCAS2 (alt names: DAM1; SPF27)
  Species: H. sapiens (human)
  Entrez Gene: BCAS2 (a.k.a. DAM1, SPF27, Snt309)
  Tag / fusion protein: 3xFLAG (N terminal on insert)
  Cloning method: Gateway Cloning
Terms and licenses: Academic/Nonprofit Terms; Industry Terms: Not Available to Industry
How to cite: pSLIK 3xFLAG-BCAS2 zeo was a gift from Kevin Janes (Addgene plasmid # 192319 ; http://n2t.net/addgene:192319 ; RRID:Addgene_192319)
