[The description below was written by a language model from this plasmid's Addgene catalogue record and pLannotate feature annotations shown in this document.]
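Description:
pSLIK 3xFLAG-BCAS2 zeo is a single-vector, doxycycline-inducible HIV-1-based lentiviral expression plasmid of about 12.4 kb, built on the pSLIK zeo backbone. It is propagated in E. coli from a high-copy ColE1/pUC-type origin with ampicillin selection through β-lactamase, and it also carries an f1 origin. The viral genome is transcribed from a CMV enhancer/promoter fused to a truncated 5' LTR. Downstream lie the Ψ packaging signal with a gag fragment, the Rev response element and the cPPT/CTS. At the 3' end are a WPRE, a second truncated LTR and a bGH polyadenylation signal. This layout is typical of later-generation transfer vectors that need packaging functions supplied in trans.

The payload was introduced by Gateway recombination and sits between attB1 and attB2 sites. It consists of a tight TRE promoter (seven tet operators plus a minimal CMV promoter) driving human BCAS2 (also called SPF27 or DAM1) with an N-terminal 3xFLAG tag for detection or immunoprecipitation. Immediately downstream, a human ubiquitin C promoter constitutively expresses the reverse tetracycline transactivator rtTA3. An EMCV IRES links rtTA3 to a bleomycin/Zeocin resistance gene preceded by an EM7 bacterial promoter. Transduced cells can therefore be selected with Zeocin, and 3xFLAG-BCAS2 is switched on only when doxycycline lets rtTA3 bind the TRE.

A second SV40/EM7-driven BleoR cassette with an SV40 polyadenylation signal lies in the plasmid backbone, outside the LTR-flanked region. The record gives the purpose as inducible lentiviral expression of 3xFLAG-BCAS2, which suits making stable mammalian cell lines with controllable expression of this protein.
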