Features (pLannotate 1.2.2; 41 found; start..end, strand, type, name):
     31..83      -  misc_feature   bom (fragment): basis of mobility region from pBR322
    238..617     +  enhancer       CMV enhancer: human cytomegalovirus immediate early enhancer
    618..817     +  promoter       CMV promoter: human cytomegalovirus (CMV) immediate early promoter
    835..1015    +  LTR            5' LTR (truncated): truncated 5' long terminal repeat (LTR) from HIV-1
   1062..1187    +  misc_feature   HIV-1 Ψ: packaging signal of human immunodeficiency virus type 1
   1171..1534    +  CDS            HIV-1 gag (fragment): gag protein from human immunodeficiency virus 1; gag
   1680..1913    +  misc_feature   RRE: The Rev response element (RRE) of HIV-1 allows for Rev-dependent mRNA export from the nucleus to the cytoplasm.
   2290..2390    +  CDS            Rev (fragment): human immunodeficiency virus 1 (HIV-1) Rev protein; rev; enhances nuclear export of unspliced and incompletely spliced viral mRNAs
   2440..2557    +  misc_feature   cPPT/CTS: central polypurine tract and central termination sequence of HIV-1
   2614..2638    +  protein_bind   attB1: mutant version of attB; recombination site for the Gateway® BP reaction BP Clonase™
   2670..2984    +  promoter       tight TRE promoter: Tet-responsive promoter PTight, consisting of seven tet operator sequences followed by the minimal CMV promoter
   2994..3059    +  CDS            3xFLAG: three tandem FLAG® epitope tags, followed by an enterokinase cleavage site
   3060..3734    +  CDS            BCAS2: SPF27_HUMAN - Also known as DAM1 From Homo sapiens (Human).
   3773..3797    -  protein_bind   attB2: mutant version of attB; recombination site for the Gateway® BP reaction BP Clonase™
   3847..5058    +  promoter       UbC promoter: human ubiquitin C promoter
   5117..5814    +  CDS            rtTA3 (fragment): reverse tetracycline transactivator 3 activates expression from Tet-responsive promoters in the presence of doxycycline
   5744..5854    +  CDS            VP48: 3 tandem repeats of the minimal activation domain of herpes simplex virus VP16 (Cheng et al., 2013)
   6012..6474    +  misc_feature   IRES: internal ribosome entry site (IRES) of the encephalomyocarditis virus (EMCV)
   6496..6543    +  promoter       EM7 promoter: synthetic bacterial promoter&nbsp
   6562..6936    +  CDS            BleoR: antibiotic-binding protein; Sh ble from Streptoalloteichus hindustanus; confers resistance to bleomycin, phleomycin, and Zeocin™
   6970..7053    +  CDS            large T antigen (fragment): large T antigen from SV40 (simian virus 40)
   7087..7110    +  misc_feature   MCS (fragment): pBluescript multiple cloning site
   7110..7698    +  misc_feature   WPRE: woodchuck hepatitis virus posttranscriptional regulatory element
   7699..7718    +  misc_feature   MCS (fragment): pBluescript multiple cloning site
   7720..8220    +  CDS            nef (fragment): NEF_HV1LA - Experimental evidence at protein level: Swiss-Prot protein existence level 1. Extracellular Nef protein targets CD4(+) T-lymphocytes for apoptosis by interacting with CXCR4 surface receptors. From Human immunodeficiency virus type 1 group M subtype B (isolate Lai) (HIV-1).
   8227..8407    +  LTR            5' LTR (truncated): truncated 5' long terminal repeat (LTR) from HIV-1
   8439..8663    +  polyA_signal   bGH poly(A) signal: bovine growth hormone polyadenylation signal
   8667..8688    +  promoter       SV40 promoter (fragment): SV40 enhancer and early promoter
   8709..9137    +  rep_origin     f1 ori (sequence partly withheld): f1 bacteriophage origin of replication; arrow indicates direction of (+) strand synthesis
   9151..9480    +  promoter       SV40 promoter: SV40 enhancer and early promoter
   9528..9575    +  promoter       EM7 promoter: synthetic bacterial promoter&nbsp
   9594..9968    +  CDS            BleoR: antibiotic-binding protein; Sh ble from Streptoalloteichus hindustanus; confers resistance to bleomycin, phleomycin, and Zeocin™
   9978..10103   +  CDS            ble (fragment): BLE_KLEPN - Experimental evidence at protein level: Swiss-Prot protein existence level 1. Binding protein with a strong affinity to the bleomycin family of antibiotics. Binds to CL990; an antimitotic-antibiotic compound. From Klebsiella pneumoniae.
  10098..10219   +  polyA_signal   SV40 poly(A) signal: SV40 polyadenylation signal
  10290..10312   -  protein_bind   lac operator (fragment): The lac repressor binds to the lac operator to inhibit transcription in E. coli. This inhibition can be relieved by adding lactose or isopropyl-β-D-thiogalactopyranoside (IPTG). lac repressor encoded by lacI
  10316..10346   -  promoter       lac promoter: promoter for the E. coli lac operon
  10361..10382   -  protein_bind   CAP binding site: CAP binding activates transcription in the presence of cAMP. E. coli catabolite activator protein
  10395..10487   -  CDS            lacI (fragment): lac repressor; lacI; The lac repressor binds to the lac operator to inhibit transcription in E. coli. This inhibition can be relieved by adding lactose or isopropyl-β-D-thiogalactopyranoside (IPTG).
  10670..11258   -  rep_origin     ori: high-copy-number ColE1/pMB1/pBR322/pUC origin of replication
  11429..12289   -  CDS            AmpR: β-lactamase; bla; confers resistance to ampicillin, carbenicillin, and related antibiotics
  12290..12394   -  promoter       AmpR promoter: bla
>Addgene plasmid #192319 | pSLIK 3xFLAG-BCAS2 zeo | addgene full sequence | sequence record 375300 | Addgene NGS Result
GTCGACGGATCGGGAGATCTCCCGATCCCCTATGGTGCACTCTCAGTACAATCTGCTCTGATGCCGCATA
GTTAAGCCAGTATCTGCTCCCTGCTTGTGTGTTGGAGGTCGCTGAGTAGTGCGCGAGCAAAATTTAAGCT
ACAACAAGGCAAGGCTTGACCGACAATTGCATGAAGAATCTGCTTAGGGTTAGGCGTTTTGCGCTGCTTC
GCGATGTACGGGCCAGATATACGCGTTGACATTGATTATTGACTAGTTATTAATAGTAATCAATTACGGG
GTCATTAGTTCATAGCCCATATATGGAGTTCCGCGTTACATAACTTACGGTAAATGGCCCGCCTGGCTGA
CCGCCCAACGACCCCCGCCCATTGACGTCAATAATGACGTATGTTCCCATAGTAACGCCAATAGGGACTT
TCCATTGACGTCAATGGGTGGAGTATTTACGGTAAACTGCCCACTTGGCAGTACATCAAGTGTATCATAT
GCCAAGTACGCCCCCTATTGACGTCAATGACGGTAAATGGCCCGCCTGGCATTATGCCCAGTACATGACC
TTATGGGACTTTCCTACTTGGCAGTACATCTACGTATTAGTCATCGCTATTACCATGGTGATGCGGTTTT
GGCAGTACATCAATGGGCGTGGATAGCGGTTTGACTCACGGGGATTTCCAAGTCTCCACCCCATTGACGT
CAATGGGAGTTTGTTTTGGCACCAAAATCAACGGGACTTTCCAAAATGTCGTAACAACTCCGCCCCATTG
ACGCAAATGGGCGGTAGGCGTGTACGGTGGGAGGTCTATATAAGCAGCGCGTTTTGCCTGTACTGGGTCT
CTCTGGTTAGACCAGATCTGAGCCTGGGAGCTCTCTGGCTAACTAGGGAACCCACTGCTTAAGCCTCAAT
AAAGCTTGCCTTGAGTGCTTCAAGTAGTGTGTGCCCGTCTGTTGTGTGACTCTGGTAACTAGAGATCCCT
CAGACCCTTTTAGTCAGTGTGGAAAATCTCTAGCAGTGGCGCCCGAACAGGGACTTGAAAGCGAAAGGGA
AACCAGAGGAGCTCTCTCGACGCAGGACTCGGCTTGCTGAAGCGCGCACGGCAAGAGGCGAGGGGCGGCG
ACTGGTGAGTACGCCAAAAATTTTGACTAGCGGAGGCTAGAAGGAGAGAGATGGGTGCGAGAGCGTCAGT
ATTAAGCGGGGGAGAATTAGATCGCGATGGGAAAAAATTCGGTTAAGGCCAGGGGGAAAGAAAAAATATA
AATTAAAACATATAGTATGGGCAAGCAGGGAGCTAGAACGATTCGCAGTTAATCCTGGCCTGTTAGAAAC
ATCAGAAGGCTGTAGACAAATACTGGGACAGCTACAACCATCCCTTCAGACAGGATCAGAAGAACTTAGA
TCATTATATAATACAGTAGCAACCCTCTATTGTGTGCATCAAAGGATAGAGATAAAAGACACCAAGGAAG
CTTTAGACAAGATAGAGGAAGAGCAAAACAAAAGTAAGACCACCGCACAGCAAGCGGCCGCTGATCTTCA
GACCTGGAGGAGGAGATATGAGGGACAATTGGAGAAGTGAATTATATAAATATAAAGTAGTAAAAATTGA
ACCATTAGGAGTAGCACCCACCAAGGCAAAGAGAAGAGTGGTGCAGAGAGAAAAAAGAGCAGTGGGAATA
GGAGCTTTGTTCCTTGGGTTCTTGGGAGCAGCAGGAAGCACTATGGGCGCAGCGTCAATGACGCTGACGG
TACAGGCCAGACAATTATTGTCTGGTATAGTGCAGCAGCAGAACAATTTGCTGAGGGCTATTGAGGCGCA
ACAGCATCTGTTGCAACTCACAGTCTGGGGCATCAAGCAGCTCCAGGCAAGAATCCTGGCTGTGGAAAGA
TACCTAAAGGATCAACAGCTCCTGGGGATTTGGGGTTGCTCTGGAAAACTCATTTGCACCACTGCTGTGC
CTTGGAATGCTAGTTGGAGTAATAAATCTCTGGAACAGATTTGGAATCACACGACCTGGATGGAGTGGGA
CAGAGAAATTAACAATTACACAAGCTTAATACACTCCTTAATTGAAGAATCGCAAAACCAGCAAGAAAAG
AATGAACAAGAATTATTGGAATTAGATAAATGGGCAAGTTTGTGGAATTGGTTTAACATAACAAATTGGC
TGTGGTATATAAAATTATTCATAATGATAGTAGGAGGCTTGGTAGGTTTAAGAATAGTTTTTGCTGTACT
TTCTATAGTGAATAGAGTTAGGCAGGGATATTCACCATTATCGTTTCAGACCCACCTCCCAACCCCGAGG
GGACCCGACAGGCCCGAAGGAATAGAAGAAGAAGGTGGAGAGAGAGACAGAGACAGATCCATTCGATTAG
TGAACGGATCGGCACTGCGTGCGCCAATTCTGCAGACAAATGGCAGTATTCATCCACAATTTTAAAAGAA
AAGGGGGGATTGGGGGGTACAGTGCAGGGGAAAGAATAGTAGACATAATAGCAACAGACATACAAACTAA
AGAATTACAAAAACAAATTACAAAAATTCAAAATTTTCGGGTTTATTACAGGGACAGCAGAGATCCAGTT
TGGTTAATTCTAGACAGTTATCAACAAGTTTGTACAAAAAAGCAGGCTTTAAAGGAACCAATTCAGTCGA
CTGGATCCCGAGTTTACTCCCTATCAGTGATAGAGAACGTATGTCGAGTTTACTCCCTATCAGTGATAGA
GAACGATGTCGAGTTTACTCCCTATCAGTGATAGAGAACGTATGTCGAGTTTACTCCCTATCAGTGATAG
AGAACGTATGTCGAGTTTACTCCCTATCAGTGATAGAGAACGTATGTCGAGTTTATCCCTATCAGTGATA
GAGAACGTATGTCGAGTTTACTCCCTATCAGTGATAGAGAACGTATGTCGAGGTAGGCGTGTACGGTGGG
AGGCCTATATAAGCAGAGCTCGTTTAGTGAACCGTCAGATCGCCACTAGTATGGACTACAAAGACCATGA
CGGTGATTATAAAGATCATGACATCGATTACAAGGATGACGATGACAAGATGGCGGGCACAGGTTTGGTG
GCTGGAGAGGTTGTGGTGGATGCGCTGCCGTATTTTGATCAAGGTTATGAAGCCCCTGGTGTGCGGGAAG
CGGCTGCAGCGCTGGTGGAGGAGGAAACTCGCAGATACCGACCTACTAAGAACTACCTGAGCTACCTGAC
AGCCCCGGATTATTCTGCCTTTGAAACTGACATAATGAGAAATGAATTTGAAAGACTGGCTGCTCGACAA
CCAATTGAATTGCTCAGTATGAAACGATATGAGCTTCCAGCCCCCTCCTCTGGTCAAAAAAATGACATTA
CTGCATGGCAAGAATGTGTAAACAATTCTATGGCCCAGTTAGAGCATCAAGCAGTTAGAATTGAGAATCT
GGAACTAATGTCACAGCATGGATGTAATGCCTGGAAAGTATACAATGAAAATCTAGTTCATATGATTGAA
CACGCACAGAAGGAACTTCAGAAGTTAAGAAAACATATTCAAGATTTAAACTGGCAGAGAAAGAACATGC
AACTCACAGCTGGATCTAAATTGAGAGAAATGGAGTCAAATTGGGTATCCCTGGTCAGTAAGAATTATGA
GATTGAACGGACTATTGTTCAGCTAGAAAATGAAATCTATCAAATTAAGCAGCAACATGGAGAGGCAAAC
AAAGAAAACATCCGGCAAGACTTCTGAGAATTGGAAGACTAATGCGTTTTCGAGATATCTAGACCCAGCT
TTCTTGTACAAAGTGGTTGATAACATCTCGAGCCATAAAGATGGTTAATTAACCCACCCAAGATCTGGCC
TCCGCGCCGGGTTTTGGCGCCTCCCGCGGGCGCCCCCCTCCTCACGGCGAGCGCTGCCACGTCAGACGAA
GGGCGCAGCGAGCGTCCTGATCCTTCCGCCCGGACGCTCAGGACAGCGGCCCGCTGCTCATAAGACTCGG
CCTTAGAACCCCAGTATCAGCAGAAGGACATTTTAGGACGGGACTTGGGTGACTCTAGGGCACTGGTTTT
CTTTCCAGAGAGCGGAACAGGCGAGGAAAAGTAGTCCCTTCTCGGCGATTCTGCGGAGGGATCTCCGTGG
GGCGGTGAACGCCGATGATTATATAAGGACGCGCCGGGTGTGGCACAGCTAGTTCCGTCGCAGCCGGGAT
TTGGGTCGCGGTTCTTGTTTGTGGATCGCTGTGATCGTCACTTGGTGAGTAGCGGGCTGCTGGGCTGGCC
GGGGCTTTCGTGGCCGCCGGGCCGCTCGGTGGGACGGAAGCGTGTGGAGAGACCGCCAAGGGCTGTAGTC
TGGGTCCGCGAGCAAGGTTGCCCTGAACTGGGGGTTGGGGGGAGCGCAGCAAAATGGCGGCTGTTCCCGA
GTCTTGAATGGAAGACGCTTGTGAGGCGGGCTGTGAGGTCGTTGAAACAAGGTGGGGGGCATGGTGGGCG
GCAAGAACCCAAGGTCTTGAGGCCTTCGCTAATGCGGGAAAGCTCTTATTCGGGTGAGATGGGCTGGGGC
ACCATCTGGGGACCCTGACGTGAAGTTTGTCACTGACTGGAGAACTCGGTTTGTCGTCTGTTGCGGGGGC
GGCAGTTATGGCGGTGCCGTTGGGCAGTGCACCCGTACCTTTGGGAGCGCGCGCCCTCGTCGTGTCGTGA
CGTCACCCGTTCTGTTGGCTTATAATGCAGGGTGGGGCCACCTGCCGGTAGGTGTGCGGTAGGCTTTTCT
CCGTCGCAGGACGCAGGGTTCGGGCCTAGGGTAGGCTCTCCTGAATCGACAGGCGCCGGACCTCTGGTGA
GGGGAGGGATAAGTGAGGCGTCAGTTTCTTTGGTCGGTTTTATGTACCTATCTTCTTAAGTAGCTGAAGC
TCCGGTTTTGAACTATGCGCTCGGGGTTGGCGAGTGTGTTTTGTGAAGTTTTTTAGGCACCTTTTGAAAT
GTAATCATTTGGGTCAATATGTAATTTTCAGTGTTAGACTAGTAAATTGTCCGCTAAATTCTGGCCGTTT
TTGGCTTTTTTGTTAGACGAAGCTTGGTACCGAGCTCGGATCTCCACCCCGTACCGGTCCTGCAGTCGAA
TTCACCATGTCTAGACTGGACAAGAGCAAAGTCATAAACGGAGCTCTGGAATTACTCAATGGTGTCGGTA
TCGAAGGCCTGACGACAAGGAAACTCGCTCAAAAGCTGGGAGTTGAGCAGCCTACCCTGTACTGGCACGT
GAAGAACAAGCGGGCCCTGCTCGATGCCCTGCCAATCGAGATGCTGGACAGGCATCATACCCACTTCTGC
CCCCTGGAAGGCGAGTCATGGCAAGACTTTCTGCGGAACAACGCCAAGTCATACCGCTGTGCTCTCCTCT
CACATCGCGACGGGGCTAAAGTGCATCTCGGCACCCGCCCAACAGAGAAACAGTACGAAACCCTGGAAAA
TCAGCTCGCGTTCCTGTGTCAGCAAGGCTTCTCCCTGGAGAACGCACTGTACGCTCTGTCCGCCGTGGGC
CACTTTACACTGGGCTGCGTATTGGAGGAACAGGAGCATCAAGTAGCAAAAGAGGAAAGAGAGACACCTA
CCACCGATTCTATGCCCCCACTTCTGAGACAAGCAATTGAGCTGTTCGACCGGCAGGGAGCCGAACCTGC
CTTCCTTTTCGGCCTGGAACTAATCATATGTGGCCTGGAGAAACAGCTAAAGTGCGAAAGCGGCGGGCCG
ACCGACGCCCTTGACGATTTTGACTTAGACATGCTCCCAGCCGATGCCCTTGACGACTTTGACCTTGATA
TGCTGCCTGCTGACGCTCTTGACGATTTTGACCTTGACATGCTCCCCGGGTAACTAAGTAAGGATCCGCG
GCCGCACTAGAGGAATTCCGCCCCTCTCCCYCCCCCCCCCCTAACGTTACTGGCCGAAGCCGCTTGGAAT
AAGGCCGGTGTGCGTTTGTCTATATGTTATTTTCCACCATATTGCCGTCTTTTGGCAATGTGAGGGCCCG
GAAACCTGGCCCTGTCTTCTTGACGAGCATTCCTAGGGGTCTTTCCCCTCTCGCCAAAGGAATGCAAGGT
CTGTTGAATGTCGTGAAGGAAGCAGTTCCTCTGGAAGCTTCTTGAAGACAAACAACGTCTGTAGCGACCC
TTTGCAGGCAGCGGAACCCCCCACCTGGCGACAGGTGCCTCTGCGGCCAAAAGCCACGTGTATAAGATAC
ACCTGCAAAGGCGGCACAACCCCAGTGCCACGTTGTGAGTTGGATAGTTGTGGAAAGAGTCAAATGGCTC
TCCTCAAGCGTATTCAACAAGGGGCTGAAGGATGCCCAGAAGGTACCCCATTGTATGGGATCTGATCTGG
GGCCTCGGTGCACATGCTTTACATGTGTTTAGTCGAGGTTAAAAAAACGTCTAGGCCCCCCGAACCACGG
GGACGTGGTTTTCCTTTGAAAAACACGATGATAAGCTTACCGGTACGCGTGATGTGTTGACAATTAATCA
TCGGCATAGTATATCGGCATAGTATAATACGACAAGGTGAGGAACTAAACCATGGCCAAGTTGACCAGTG
CCGTTCCGGTGCTCACCGCGCGCGACGTCGCCGGAGCGGTCGAGTTCTGGACCGACCGGCTCGGGTTCTC
CCGGGACTTCGTGGAGGACGACTTCGCCGGTGTGGTCCGGGACGACGTGACCCTGTTCATCAGCGCGGTC
CAGGACCAGGTGGTGCCGGACAACACCCTGGCCTGGGTGTGGGTGCGCGGCCTGGACGAGCTGTACGCCG
AGTGGTCGGAGGTCGTGTCCACGAACTTCCGGGACGCCTCCGGGCCGGCCATGACCGAGATCGGCGAGCA
GCCGTGGGGGCGGGAGTTCGCCCTGCGCGACCCGGCCGGCAACTGCGTGCACTTCGTGGCCGAGGAGCAG
GACTGACACATCTGTACAAGTAAAGCGGCCGCGACTCTAGATCATAATCAGCCATACCACATTTGTAGAG
GTTTTACTTGCTTTAAAAAACCTCCCACACCTCCCCCTGAACCTGAAACATAAAATGAATGCAATTGTTG
TTGTTTAGTCCCTCCCAATTCGATATCAAGCTTATCGATAATCAACCTCTGGATTACAAAATTTGTGAAA
GATTGACTGGTATTCTTAACTATGTTGCTCCTTTTACGCTATGTGGATACGCTGCTTTAATGCCTTTGTA
TCATGCTATTGCTTCCCGTATGGCTTTCATTTTCTCCTCCTTGTATAAATCCTGGTTGCTGTCTCTTTAT
GAGGAGTTGTGGCCCGTTGTCAGGCAACGTGGCGTGGTGTGCACTGTGTTTGCTGACGCAACCCCCACTG
GTTGGGGCATTGCCACCACCTGTCAGCTCCTTTCCGGGACTTTCGCTTTCCCCCTCCCTATTGCCACGGC
GGAACTCATCGCCGCCTGCCTTGCCCGCTGCTGGACAGGGGCTCGGCTGTTGGGCACTGACAATTCCGTG
GTGTTGTCGGGGAAATCATCGTCCTTTCCTTGGCTGCTCGCCTGTGTTGCCACCTGGATTCTGCGCGGGA
CGTCCTTCTGCTACGTCCCTTCGGCCCTCAATCCAGCGGACCTTCCTTCCCGCGGCCTGCTGCCGGCTCT
GCGGCCTCTTCCGCGTCTTCGCCTTCGCCCTCAGACGAGTCGGATCTCCCTTTGGGCCGCCTCCCCGCAT
CGATACCGTCGACCTCGATCGAGACCTAGAAAAACATGGAGCAATCACAAGTAGCAATACAGCAGCTACC
AATGCTGATTGTGCCTGGCTAGAAGCACAAGAGGAGGAGGAGGTGGGTTTTCCAGTCACACCTCAGGTAC
CTTTAAGACCAATGACTTACAAGGCAGCTGTAGATCTTAGCCACTTTTTAAAAGAAAAGGGGGGACTGGA
AGGGCTAATTCACTCCCAACGAAGACAAGATATCCTTGATCTGTGGATCTACCACACACAAGGCTACTTC
CCTGATTGGCAGAACTACACACCAGGGCCAGGGATCAGATATCCACTGACCTTTGGATGGTGCTACAAGC
TAGTACCAGTTGAGCAAGAGAAGGTAGAAGAAGCCAATGAAGGAGAGAACACCCGCTTGTTACACCCTGT
GAGCCTGCATGGGATGGATGACCCGGAGAGAGAAGTATTAGAGTGGAGGTTTGACAGCCGCCTAGCATTT
CATCACATGGCCCGAGAGCTGCATCCGGACTGTACTGGGTCTCTCTGGTTAGACCAGATCTGAGCCTGGG
AGCTCTCTGGCTAACTAGGGAACCCACTGCTTAAGCCTCAATAAAGCTTGCCTTGAGTGCTTCAAGTAGT
GTGTGCCCGTCTGTTGTGTGACTCTGGTAACTAGAGATCCCTCAGACCCTTTTAGTCAGTGTGGAAAATC
TCTAGCAGGGCCCGTTTAAACCCGCTGATCAGCCTCGACTGTGCCTTCTAGTTGCCAGCCATCTGTTGTT
TGCCCCTCCCCCGTGCCTTCCTTGACCCTGGAAGGTGCCACTCCCACTGTCCTTTCCTAATAAAATGAGG
AAATTGCATCGCATTGTCTGAGTAGGTGTCATTCTATTCTGGGGGGTGGGGTGGGGCAGGACAGCAAGGG
GGAGGATTGGGAAGACAATAGCAGGCATGCTGGGGATGCGGTGGGCTCTATGGCTTCTGAGGCGGAAAGA
ACCAGCTGGGGCTCTAGGGGGTATCCCC
[124 nt withheld, positions 8709-8832]
C
[91 nt withheld, positions 8834-8924]
A
[49 nt withheld, positions 8926-8974]
CCTTTGACGTTGGAGTCCACGTTCTTT
[37 nt withheld, positions 9002-9038]
ACCCTATCTCGGTCTATTCTTTTGATTTATAAGGGATTTTGCCGATTTCGGCCTATTGGTTAAAAAATGA
GCTGATTTAACAAAAATTTAACGCGAATTAATTCTGTGGAATGTGTGTCAGTTAGGGTGTGGAAAGTCCC
CAGGCTCCCCAGCAGGCAGAAGTATGCAAAGCATGCATCTCAATTAGTCAGCAACCAGGTGTGGAAAGTC
CCCAGGCTCCCCAGCAGGCAGAAGTATGCAAAGCATGCATCTCAATTAGTCAGCAACCATAGTCCCGCCC
CTAACTCCGCCCATCCCGCCCCTAACTCCGCCCAGTTCCGCCCATTCTCCGCCCCATGGCTGACTAATTT
TTTTTATTTATGCAGAGGCCGAGGCCGCCTCTGCCTCTGAGCTATTCCAGAAGTAGTGAGGAGGCTTTTT
TGGAGGCCTAGGCTTTTGCAAAAAGCTCCCGGGAGCTTGTATATCCATTTTCGGATCTGATCAGCACGTG
TTGACAATTAATCATCGGCATAGTATATCGGCATAGTATAATACGACAAGGTGAGGAACTAAACCATGGC
CAAGTTGACCAGTGCCGTTCCGGTGCTCACCGCGCGCGACGTCGCCGGAGCGGTCGAGTTCTGGACCGAC
CGGCTCGGGTTCTCCCGGGACTTCGTGGAGGACGACTTCGCCGGTGTGGTCCGGGACGACGTGACCCTGT
TCATCAGCGCGGTCCAGGACCAGGTGGTGCCGGACAACACCCTGGCCTGGGTGTGGGTGCGCGGCCTGGA
CGAGCTGTACGCCGAGTGGTCGGAGGTCGTGTCCACGAACTTCCGGGACGCCTCCGGGCCGGCCATGACC
GAGATCGGCGAGCAGCCGTGGGGGCGGGAGTTCGCCCTGCGCGACCCGGCCGGCAACTGCGTGCACTTCG
TGGCCGAGGAGCAGGACTGACACGTGCTACGAGATTTCGATTCCACCGCCGCCTTCTATGAAAGGTTGGG
CTTCGGAATCGTTTTCCGGGACGCCGGCTGGATGATCCTCCAGCGCGGGGATCTCATGCTGGAGTTCTTC
GCCCACCCCAACTTGTTTATTGCAGCTTATAATGGTTACAAATAAAGCAATAGCATCACAAATTTCACAA
ATAAAGCATTTTTTTCACTGCATTCTAGTTGTGGTTTGTCCAAACTCATCAATGTATCTTATCATGTCTG
TATACCGTCGACCTCTAGCTAGAGCTTGGCGTAATCATGGTCATAGCTGTTTCCTGTGTGAAATTGTTAT
CCGCTCACAATTCCACACAACATACGAGCCGGAAGCATAAAGTGTAAAGCCTGGGGTGCCTAATGAGTGA
GCTAACTCACATTAATTGCGTTGCGCTCACTGCCCGCTTTCCAGTCGGGAAACCTGTCGTGCCAGCTGCA
TTAATGAATCGGCCAACGCGCGGGGAGAGGCGGTTTGCGTATTGGGCGCTCTTCCGCTTCCTCGCTCACT
GACTCGCTGCGCTCGGTCGTTCGGCTGCGGCGAGCGGTATCAGCTCACTCAAAGGCGGTAATACGGTTAT
CCACAGAATCAGGGGATAACGCAGGAAAGAACATGTGAGCAAAAGGCCAGCAAAAGGCCAGGAACCGTAA
AAAGGCCGCGTTGCTGGCGTTTTTCCATAGGCTCCGCCCCCCTGACGAGCATCACAAAAATCGACGCTCA
AGTCAGAGGTGGCGAAACCCGACAGGACTATAAAGATACCAGGCGTTTCCCCCTGGAAGCTCCCTCGTGC
GCTCTCCTGTTCCGACCCTGCCGCTTACCGGATACCTGTCCGCCTTTCTCCCTTCGGGAAGCGTGGCGCT
TTCTCATAGCTCACGCTGTAGGTATCTCAGTTCGGTGTAGGTCGTTCGCTCCAAGCTGGGCTGTGTGCAC
GAACCCCCCGTTCAGCCCGACCGCTGCGCCTTATCCGGTAACTATCGTCTTGAGTCCAACCCGGTAAGAC
ACGACTTATCGCCACTGGCAGCAGCCACTGGTAACAGGATTAGCAGAGCGAGGTATGTAGGCGGTGCTAC
AGAGTTCTTGAAGTGGTGGCCTAACTACGGCTACACTAGAAGAACAGTATTTGGTATCTGCGCTCTGCTG
AAGCCAGTTACCTTCGGAAAAAGAGTTGGTAGCTCTTGATCCGGCAAACAAACCACCGCTGGTAGCGGTG
GTTTTTTTGTTTGCAAGCAGCAGATTACGCGCAGAAAAAAAGGATCTCAAGAAGATCCTTTGATCTTTTC
TACGGGGTCTGACGCTCAGTGGAACGAAAACTCACGTTAAGGGATTTTGGTCATGAGATTATCAAAAAGG
ATCTTCACCTAGATCCTTTTAAATTAAAAATGAAGTTTTAAATCAATCTAAAGTATATATGAGTAAACTT
GGTCTGACAGTTACCAATGCTTAATCAGTGAGGCACCTATCTCAGCGATCTGTCTATTTCGTTCATCCAT
AGTTGCCTGACTCCCCGTCGTGTAGATAACTACGATACGGGAGGGCTTACCATCTGGCCCCAGTGCTGCA
ATGATACCGCGAGACCCACGCTCACCGGCTCCAGATTTATCAGCAATAAACCAGCCAGCCGGAAGGGCCG
AGCGCAGAAGTGGTCCTGCAACTTTATCCGCCTCCATCCAGTCTATTAATTGTTGCCGGGAAGCTAGAGT
AAGTAGTTCGCCAGTTAATAGTTTGCGCAACGTTGTTGCCATTGCTACAGGCATCGTGGTGTCACGCTCG
TCGTTTGGTATGGCTTCATTCAGCTCCGGTTCCCAACGATCAAGGCGAGTTACATGATCCCCCATGTTGT
GCAAAAAAGCGGTTAGCTCCTTCGGTCCTCCGATCGTTGTCAGAAGTAAGTTGGCCGCAGTGTTATCACT
CATGGTTATGGCAGCACTGCATAATTCTCTTACTGTCATGCCATCCGTAAGATGCTTTTCTGTGACTGGT
GAGTACTCAACCAAGTCATTCTGAGAATAGTGTATGCGGCGACCGAGTTGCTCTTGCCCGGCGTCAATAC
GGGATAATACCGCGCCACATAGCAGAACTTTAAAAGTGCTCATCATTGGAAAACGTTCTTCGGGGCGAAA
ACTCTCAAGGATCTTACCGCTGTTGAGATCCAGTTCGATGTAACCCACTCGTGCACCCAACTGATCTTCA
GCATCTTTTACTTTCACCAGCGTTTCTGGGTGAGCAAAAACAGGAAGGCAAAATGCCGCAAAAAAGGGAA
TAAGGGCGACACGGAAATGTTGAATACTCATACTCTTCCTTTTTCAATATTATTGAAGCATTTATCAGGG
TTATTGTCTCATGAGCGGATACATATTTGAATGTATTTAGAAAAATAAACAAATAGGGGTTCCGCGCACA
TTTCCCCGAAAAGTGCCACCTGAC
